Addgene plasmid #225467: pcDNA3puro-mGFP-FXR1a-G266E
Purpose: Express mEGFP-fusion protein of FXR1 isoform a (G266E)
Depositing lab: Christine Mayr. Publication: The FXR1 network acts as signaling scaffold for actomyosin remodeling. Chen X, Fansler MM, Janjoš U, Ule J, Mayr C. Cell. 5 August 2024. doi: 10.1016/j.cell.2024.07.015. PubMed 37961296.
Backbone
  Vector backbone: pcDNA3-puro
  Backbone manufacturer: Mayr Lab
  Vector type: Mammalian Expression
Growth in bacteria
  Bacterial resistance: Ampicillin, 100 μg/mL
  Growth temperature: 37°C
  Growth strain: DH5alpha
  Copy number: High Copy
Gene/Insert
  Gene/Insert name: FXR1 isoform a
  Species: H. sapiens (human)
  Mutation: G266E
  Entrez Gene: FXR1 (a.k.a. CMYP9A, CMYP9B, FXR1P, MYOPMIL, MYORIBF)
  Promoter: CMV
  Tag / fusion protein: mEGFP (N terminal on insert)
  Cloning method: Other
Terms and licenses: Academic/Nonprofit Terms; Industry Terms: Not Available to Industry
Depositor comments: Resistant to shRNA TRCN0000164818 (target sequence CCAGCGAATCTCATCACAGTA). Please visit https://doi.org/10.1101/2023.11.05.565677 for bioRxiv preprint.
How to cite: pcDNA3puro-mGFP-FXR1a-G266E was a gift from Christine Mayr (Addgene plasmid # 225467 ; http://n2t.net/addgene:225467 ; RRID:Addgene_225467)
