[The description below was written by a language model from this plasmid's Addgene catalogue record and pLannotate feature annotations shown in this document.]
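Description:
pcDNA3puro-mGFP-FXR1a-G266E is a mammalian expression plasmid of 7,682 nt built on a laboratory-derived pcDNA3-puro backbone. It expresses human FXR1 isoform a carrying the G266E point mutation as a fusion to monomeric EGFP. In bacteria it is maintained through a high-copy ColE1/pUC-type origin and selected with ampicillin via the β-lactamase gene and its own promoter. An f1 phage origin is also present, along with small leftover backbone fragments (bom, lac promoter/operator and lacI fragments, and a short piece of a bleomycin-resistance gene) that have no evident role in the design. A short segment annotated as a truncated HIV-1 LTR fragment just after the promoter is likewise probably a sequence-similarity hit rather than a working viral element.

The expression cassette is driven by the human cytomegalovirus immediate-early enhancer and promoter, followed by a T7 promoter. The mEGFP coding sequence sits directly upstream of and contiguous with the FXR1 open reading frame, placing the fluorescent tag at the N terminus, and transcripts are terminated by the bovine growth hormone polyadenylation signal. A separate SV40 early promoter drives puromycin N-acetyltransferase with an SV40 polyadenylation signal, allowing puromycin selection of transfected mammalian cells.

The depositor notes that the FXR1 coding sequence is resistant to a specific FXR1-targeting shRNA. This makes the construct suitable for rescue experiments in which endogenous FXR1 is knocked down and replaced by the GFP-tagged mutant, whose localisation can be followed by fluorescence. The record does not state the functional consequence of G266E, but the associated study concerns the FXR1 network as a signalling scaffold for actomyosin remodelling.
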