Features (pLannotate 1.2.2; 21 found; start..end, strand, type, name):
    119..223     -  promoter       AmpR promoter: bla
    282..334     -  misc_feature   bom (fragment): basis of mobility region from pBR322
    489..868     +  enhancer       CMV enhancer: human cytomegalovirus immediate early enhancer
    869..1072    +  promoter       CMV promoter: human cytomegalovirus (CMV) immediate early promoter
   1068..1101    +  LTR            5' LTR (truncated) (fragment): truncated 5' long terminal repeat (LTR) from HIV-1
   1117..1135    +  promoter       T7 promoter: promoter for bacteriophage T7 RNA polymerase
   1159..1875    +  CDS            mEGFP: mEGFP is a basic (constitutively fluorescent) green fluorescent protein published in 2002, derived from Aequorea victoria. It has moderate acid sensitivity.
   1876..3735    +  CDS            FXR1: FXR1_HUMAN - Experimental evidence at protein level: Swiss-Prot protein existence level 1. RNA-binding protein required for embryonic and postnatal development of muscle tissue (PubMed:30770808). May regulate intracellular transport and local translation of certain mRNAs (By similarity). From Homo sapiens (Human).
   3782..4006    +  polyA_signal   bGH poly(A) signal: bovine growth hormone polyadenylation signal
   4010..4031    +  promoter       SV40 promoter (fragment): SV40 enhancer and early promoter
   4052..4480    +  rep_origin     f1 ori (sequence partly withheld): f1 bacteriophage origin of replication; arrow indicates direction of (+) strand synthesis
   4494..4823    +  promoter       SV40 promoter: SV40 enhancer and early promoter
   4836..5435    +  CDS            PuroR: puromycin N-acetyltransferase; pac from Streptomyces alboniger; confers resistance to puromycin
   5456..5614    +  CDS            ble (fragment): BLE_KLEPN - Experimental evidence at protein level: Swiss-Prot protein existence level 1. Binding protein with a strong affinity to the bleomycin family of antibiotics. Binds to CL990; an antimitotic-antibiotic compound. From Klebsiella pneumoniae.
   5609..5730    +  polyA_signal   SV40 poly(A) signal: SV40 polyadenylation signal
   5803..5819    -  protein_bind   lac operator: The lac repressor binds to the lac operator to inhibit transcription in E. coli. This inhibition can be relieved by adding lactose or isopropyl-β-D-thiogalactopyranoside (IPTG). lac repressor encoded by lacI
   5827..5857    -  promoter       lac promoter: promoter for the E. coli lac operon
   5872..5893    -  protein_bind   CAP binding site: CAP binding activates transcription in the presence of cAMP. E. coli catabolite activator protein
   5906..5998    -  CDS            lacI (fragment): lac repressor; lacI; The lac repressor binds to the lac operator to inhibit transcription in E. coli. This inhibition can be relieved by adding lactose or isopropyl-β-D-thiogalactopyranoside (IPTG).
   6181..6769    -  rep_origin     ori: high-copy-number ColE1/pMB1/pBR322/pUC origin of replication
   6940..118     -  CDS            AmpR (across the origin): β-lactamase; bla; confers resistance to ampicillin, carbenicillin, and related antibiotics
>Addgene plasmid #225467 | pcDNA3puro-mGFP-FXR1a-G266E | addgene full sequence | sequence record 448293 | Addgene NGS Result
CACCCAACTGATCTTCAGCATCTTTTACTTTCACCAGCGTTTCTGGGTGAGCAAAAACAGGAAGGCAAAA
TGCCGCAAAAAAGGGAATAAGGGCGACACGGAAATGTTGAATACTCATACTCTTCCTTTTTCAATATTAT
TGAAGCATTTATCAGGGTTATTGTCTCATGAGCGGATACATATTTGAATGTATTTAGAAAAATAAACAAA
TAGGGGTTCCGCGCACATTTCCCCGAAAAGTGCCACCTGACGTCGACGGATCGGGAGATCTCCCGATCCC
CTATGGTGCACTCTCAGTACAATCTGCTCTGATGCCGCATAGTTAAGCCAGTATCTGCTCCCTGCTTGTG
TGTTGGAGGTCGCTGAGTAGTGCGCGAGCAAAATTTAAGCTACAACAAGGCAAGGCTTGACCGACAATTG
CATGAAGAATCTGCTTAGGGTTAGGCGTTTTGCGCTGCTTCGCGATGTACGGGCCAGATATACGCGTTGA
CATTGATTATTGACTAGTTATTAATAGTAATCAATTACGGGGTCATTAGTTCATAGCCCATATATGGAGT
TCCGCGTTACATAACTTACGGTAAATGGCCCGCCTGGCTGACCGCCCAACGACCCCCGCCCATTGACGTC
AATAATGACGTATGTTCCCATAGTAACGCCAATAGGGACTTTCCATTGACGTCAATGGGTGGAGTATTTA
CGGTAAACTGCCCACTTGGCAGTACATCAAGTGTATCATATGCCAAGTACGCCCCCTATTGACGTCAATG
ACGGTAAATGGCCCGCCTGGCATTATGCCCAGTACATGACCTTATGGGACTTTCCTACTTGGCAGTACAT
CTACGTATTAGTCATCGCTATTACCATGGTGATGCGGTTTTGGCAGTACATCAATGGGCGTGGATAGCGG
TTTGACTCACGGGGATTTCCAAGTCTCCACCCCATTGACGTCAATGGGAGTTTGTTTTGGCACCAAAATC
AACGGGACTTTCCAAAATGTCGTAACAACTCCGCCCCATTGACGCAAATGGGCGGTAGGCGTGTACGGTG
GGAGGTCTATATAAGCAGAGCTCTCTGGCTAACTAGAGAACCCACTGCTTACTGGCTTATCGAAATTAAT
ACGACTCACTATAGGGAGACCCAAGCTGGCTAGCAACCATGGTGAGCAAGGGCGAGGAGCTGTTCACCGG
GGTGGTGCCCATCCTGGTCGAGCTGGACGGCGACGTAAACGGCCACAAGTTCAGCGTGTCCGGCGAGGGC
GAGGGCGATGCCACCTACGGCAAGCTGACCCTGAAGTTCATCTGCACCACCGGCAAGCTGCCCGTGCCCT
GGCCCACCCTCGTGACCACCCTGACCTACGGCGTGCAGTGCTTCAGCCGCTACCCCGACCACATGAAGCA
GCACGACTTCTTCAAGTCCGCCATGCCCGAAGGCTACGTCCAGGAGCGCACCATCTTCTTCAAGGACGAC
GGCAACTACAAGACCCGCGCCGAGGTGAAGTTCGAGGGCGACACCCTGGTGAACCGCATCGAGCTGAAGG
GCATCGACTTCAAGGAGGACGGCAACATCCTGGGGCACAAGCTGGAGTACAACTACAACAGCCACAACGT
CTATATCATGGCCGACAAGCAGAAGAACGGCATCAAGGTGAACTTCAAGATCCGCCACAACATCGAGGAC
GGCAGCGTGCAGCTCGCCGACCACTACCAGCAGAACACCCCCATCGGCGACGGCCCCGTGCTGCTGCCCG
ACAACCACTACCTGAGCACCCAGTCCAAGCTGAGCAAAGACCCCAACGAGAAGCGCGATCACATGGTCCT
GCTGGAGTTCGTGACCGCCGCCGGGATCACTCTCGGCATGGACGAGCTGTACAAGGCGGAGCTGACGGTG
GAGGTTCGCGGCTCTAACGGGGCTTTCTACAAGGGATTTATCAAAGATGTTCATGAAGACTCCCTTACAG
TTGTTTTTGAAAATAATTGGCAACCAGAACGCCAGGTTCCATTTAATGAAGTTAGATTACCACCACCACC
TGATATAAAAAAAGAAATTAGTGAAGGAGATGAAGTAGAGGTATATTCAAGAGCAAATGACCAAGAGCCA
TGTGGGTGGTGGTTGGCTAAAGTTCGGATGATGAAAGGAGAATTTTATGTCATTGAATATGCTGCTTGTG
ACGCTACTTACAATGAAATAGTCACATTTGAACGACTTCGGCCTGTCAATCAAAATAAAACTGTCAAAAA
AAATACCTTCTTTAAATGCACAGTGGATGTTCCTGAGGATTTGAGAGAGGCGTGTGCTAATGAAAATGCA
CATAAAGATTTTAAGAAAGCAGTAGGAGCATGCAGAATTTTTTACCATCCAGAAACAACACAGCTAATGA
TACTGTCTGCCAGTGAAGCAACTGTGAAGAGAGTAAACATCTTAAGTGACATGCATTTGCGAAGTATTCG
TACGAAGTTGATGCTTATGTCCAGAAATGAAGAGGCCACTAAGCATTTAGAATGCACAAAACAACTTGCA
GCAGCTTTTCATGAGGAATTTGTTGTGAGAGAAGATTTAATGGGCCTGGCAATAGGAACACATGGTAGTA
ACATCCAGCAAGCTAGGAAGGTTCCTGGAGTTACCGCCATTGAGCTAGATGAAGATACTGGAACATTCAG
AATCTACGAAGAGAGTGCTGATGCTGTAAAAAAGGCTAGAGGTTTCTTGGAATTTGTGGAGGATTTTATT
CAGGTTCCTAGGAATCTCGTTGGAAAAGTAATTGGAAAAAATGGCAAAGTTATTCAAGAAATAGTGGACA
AATCTGGTGTGGTTCGAGTGAGAATTGAAGGGGACAATGAAAATAAATTACCCAGAGAAGACGGTATGGT
TCCATTTGTATTTGTTGGCACTAAAGAAAGCATTGGAAATGTGCAGGTTCTTCTAGAGTATCATATTGCC
TATCTAAAGGAAGTAGAACAGCTAAGAATGGAACGCCTACAGATTGATGAACAGCTGCGACAGATTGGTT
CTAGGTCTTATAGCGGAAGAGGCAGAGGTCGTCGGGGACCTAATTACACCTCCGGTTATGGTACAAATTC
TGAGCTGTCTAACCCCTCTGAAACGGAATCTGAGCGTAAAGACGAGCTGAGTGATTGGTCATTGGCAGGA
GAAGATGATCGAGACAGCCGACATCAGCGTGACAGCAGGAGACGCCCAGGAGGAAGAGGCAGAAGTGTTT
CAGGGGGTCGAGGTCGTGGTGGACCACGTGGTGGCAAATCCTCCATCAGTTCTGTGCTCAAAGATCCAGA
CAGCAATCCATACAGCTTACTTGATAATACAGAATCAGATCAGACTGCAGACACTGATGCATCCGAAAGC
CACCATTCCACTAACCGTCGTAGGCGGTCTCGTAGACGAAGGACTGATGAAGATGCTGTTCTGATGGATG
GAATGACTGAATCTGATACAGCTTCAGTTAATGAAAATGGGCTAGTCACAGTTGCAGATTATATTTCTAG
AGCTGAGTCTCAGAGCAGACAAAGAAACCTCCCAAGGGAAACTTTGGCTAAAAACAAGAAAGAAATGGCA
AAAGATGTGATTGAAGAGCATGGTCCTTCAGAAAAGGCAATAAACGGCCCAACTAGTGCTTCTGGCGATG
ACATTTCTAAGCTACAGCGTACTCCAGGAGAAGAAAAGATTAATACCTTAAAAGAAGAAAACACTCAAGA
AGCAGCAGTCCTGAATGGTGTTTCATAACTCGAGTCTAGAGGGCCCGTTTAAACCCGCTGATCAGCCTCG
ACTGTGCCTTCTAGTTGCCAGCCATCTGTTGTTTGCCCCTCCCCCGTGCCTTCCTTGACCCTGGAAGGTG
CCACTCCCACTGTCCTTTCCTAATAAAATGAGGAAATTGCATCGCATTGTCTGAGTAGGTGTCATTCTAT
TCTGGGGGGTGGGGTGGGGCAGGACAGCAAGGGGGAGGATTGGGAAGACAATAGCAGGCATGCTGGGGAT
GCGGTGGGCTCTATGGCTTCTGAGGCGGAAAGAACCAGCTGGGGCTCTAGGGGGTATCCCC
[124 nt withheld, positions 4052-4175]
C
[91 nt withheld, positions 4177-4267]
A
[49 nt withheld, positions 4269-4317]
CCTTTGACGTTGGAGTCCACGTTCTTT
[37 nt withheld, positions 4345-4381]
ACCCTATCTCGGTCTATTCTTTTGATTTATAAGGGATTTTGCCGATTTCGGCCTATTGGTTAAAAAATGA
GCTGATTTAACAAAAATTTAACGCGAATTAATTCTGTGGAATGTGTGTCAGTTAGGGTGTGGAAAGTCCC
CAGGCTCCCCAGCAGGCAGAAGTATGCAAAGCATGCATCTCAATTAGTCAGCAACCAGGTGTGGAAAGTC
CCCAGGCTCCCCAGCAGGCAGAAGTATGCAAAGCATGCATCTCAATTAGTCAGCAACCATAGTCCCGCCC
CTAACTCCGCCCATCCCGCCCCTAACTCCGCCCAGTTCCGCCCATTCTCCGCCCCATGGCTGACTAATTT
TTTTTATTTATGCAGAGGCCGAGGCCGCCTCTGCCTCTGAGCTATTCCAGAAGTAGTGAGGAGGCTTTTT
TGGAGGCCTAGGCTTTTGCAAAAAGCTCCCAACCATGACCGAGTACAAGCCCACGGTGCGCCTCGCCACC
CGCGACGACGTCCCCAGGGCCGTACGCACCCTCGCCGCCGCGTTCGCCGACTACCCCGCCACGCGCCACA
CCGTCGATCCGGACCGCCACATCGAGCGGGTCACCGAGCTGCAAGAACTCTTCCTCACGCGCGTCGGGCT
CGACATCGGCAAGGTGTGGGTCGCGGACGACGGCGCCGCGGTGGCGGTCTGGACCACGCCGGAGAGCGTC
GAAGCGGGGGCGGTGTTCGCCGAGATCGGCCCGCGCATGGCCGAGTTGAGCGGTTCCCGGCTGGCCGCGC
AGCAACAGATGGAAGGCCTCCTGGCGCCGCACCGGCCCAAGGAGCCCGCGTGGTTCCTGGCCACCGTCGG
CGTCTCGCCCGACCACCAGGGCAAGGGTCTGGGCAGCGCCGTCGTGCTCCCCGGAGTGGAGGCGGCCGAG
CGCGCCGGGGTGCCCGCCTTCCTGGAGACCTCCGCGCCCCGCAACCTCCCCTTCTACGAGCGGCTCGGCT
TCACCGTCACCGCCGACGTCGAGGTGCCCGAAGGACCGCGCACCTGGTGCATGACCCGCAAGCCCGGTGC
CTGAGCGGGACTCTGGGGTTCGAAATGACCGACCAAGCGACGCCCAACCTGCCATCACGAGATTTCGATT
CCACCGCCGCCTTCTATGAAAGGTTGGGCTTCGGAATCGTTTTCCGGGACGCCGGCTGGATGATCCTCCA
GCGCGGGGATCTCATGCTGGAGTTCTTCGCCCACCCCAACTTGTTTATTGCAGCTTATAATGGTTACAAA
TAAAGCAATAGCATCACAAATTTCACAAATAAAGCATTTTTTTCACTGCATTCTAGTTGTGGTTTGTCCA
AACTCATCAATGTATCTTATCATGTCTGTATACCGTCGACCTCTAGCTAGAGCTTGGCGTAATCATGGTC
ATAGCTGTTTCCTGTGTGAAATTGTTATCCGCTCACAATTCCACACAACATACGAGCCGGAAGCATAAAG
TGTAAAGCCTGGGGTGCCTAATGAGTGAGCTAACTCACATTAATTGCGTTGCGCTCACTGCCCGCTTTCC
AGTCGGGAAACCTGTCGTGCCAGCTGCATTAATGAATCGGCCAACGCGCGGGGAGAGGCGGTTTGCGTAT
TGGGCGCTCTTCCGCTTCCTCGCTCACTGACTCGCTGCGCTCGGTCGTTCGGCTGCGGCGAGCGGTATCA
GCTCACTCAAAGGCGGTAATACGGTTATCCACAGAATCAGGGGATAACGCAGGAAAGAACATGTGAGCAA
AAGGCCAGCAAAAGGCCAGGAACCGTAAAAAGGCCGCGTTGCTGGCGTTTTTCCATAGGCTCCGCCCCCC
TGACGAGCATCACAAAAATCGACGCTCAAGTCAGAGGTGGCGAAACCCGACAGGACTATAAAGATACCAG
GCGTTTCCCCCTGGAAGCTCCCTCGTGCGCTCTCCTGTTCCGACCCTGCCGCTTACCGGATACCTGTCCG
CCTTTCTCCCTTCGGGAAGCGTGGCGCTTTCTCATAGCTCACGCTGTAGGTATCTCAGTTCGGTGTAGGT
CGTTCGCTCCAAGCTGGGCTGTGTGCACGAACCCCCCGTTCAGCCCGACCGCTGCGCCTTATCCGGTAAC
TATCGTCTTGAGTCCAACCCGGTAAGACACGACTTATCGCCACTGGCAGCAGCCACTGGTAACAGGATTA
GCAGAGCGAGGTATGTAGGCGGTGCTACAGAGTTCTTGAAGTGGTGGCCTAACTACGGCTACACTAGAAG
AACAGTATTTGGTATCTGCGCTCTGCTGAAGCCAGTTACCTTCGGAAAAAGAGTTGGTAGCTCTTGATCC
GGCAAACAAACCACCGCTGGTAGCGGTGGTTTTTTTGTTTGCAAGCAGCAGATTACGCGCAGAAAAAAAG
GATCTCAAGAAGATCCTTTGATCTTTTCTACGGGGTCTGACGCTCAGTGGAACGAAAACTCACGTTAAGG
GATTTTGGTCATGAGATTATCAAAAAGGATCTTCACCTAGATCCTTTTAAATTAAAAATGAAGTTTTAAA
TCAATCTAAAGTATATATGAGTAAACTTGGTCTGACAGTTACCAATGCTTAATCAGTGAGGCACCTATCT
CAGCGATCTGTCTATTTCGTTCATCCATAGTTGCCTGACTCCCCGTCGTGTAGATAACTACGATACGGGA
GGGCTTACCATCTGGCCCCAGTGCTGCAATGATACCGCGAGACCCACGCTCACCGGCTCCAGATTTATCA
GCAATAAACCAGCCAGCCGGAAGGGCCGAGCGCAGAAGTGGTCCTGCAACTTTATCCGCCTCCATCCAGT
CTATTAATTGTTGCCGGGAAGCTAGAGTAAGTAGTTCGCCAGTTAATAGTTTGCGCAACGTTGTTGCCAT
TGCTACAGGCATCGTGGTGTCACGCTCGTCGTTTGGTATGGCTTCATTCAGCTCCGGTTCCCAACGATCA
AGGCGAGTTACATGATCCCCCATGTTGTGCAAAAAAGCGGTTAGCTCCTTCGGTCCTCCGATCGTTGTCA
GAAGTAAGTTGGCCGCAGTGTTATCACTCATGGTTATGGCAGCACTGCATAATTCTCTTACTGTCATGCC
ATCCGTAAGATGCTTTTCTGTGACTGGTGAGTACTCAACCAAGTCATTCTGAGAATAGTGTATGCGGCGA
CCGAGTTGCTCTTGCCCGGCGTCAATACGGGATAATACCGCGCCACATAGCAGAACTTTAAAAGTGCTCA
TCATTGGAAAACGTTCTTCGGGGCGAAAACTCTCAAGGATCTTACCGCTGTTGAGATCCAGTTCGATGTA
ACCCACTCGTG
